Addgene plasmid #191060: pEY63
Purpose: aqp-5 fluorescent neural reporter driving nuclear mNeptune2.5 expression (refer to NeuroPAL paper for expression)
Depositing lab: Oliver Hobert & Eviatar Yemini. Depositing organization: Columbia University. Publication: NeuroPAL: A Multicolor Atlas for Whole-Brain Neuronal Identification in C. elegans. Yemini E, Lin A, Nejatbakhsh A, Varol E, Sun R, Mena GE, Samuel ADT, Paninski L, Venkatachalam V, Hobert O. Cell. 2021 Jan 7;184(1):272-288.e11. doi: 10.1016/j.cell.2020.12.012. Epub 2020 Dec 29. PubMed 33378642.
Backbone
  Vector backbone: pPD95.62
  Vector type: Worm Expression
Growth in bacteria
  Bacterial resistance: Ampicillin, 100 μg/mL
  Growth temperature: 37°C
  Growth strain: DH5alpha
  Copy number: Unknown
Gene/Insert
  Gene/Insert name: aqp-5
  Species: C. elegans (nematode)
  Mutation: None
  Entrez Gene: aqp-5
  Cloning method: Gibson Cloning
Terms and licenses: Academic/Nonprofit Terms; Industry Terms: Not Available to Industry
How to cite: pEY63 was a gift from Oliver Hobert & Eviatar Yemini (Addgene plasmid # 191060 ; http://n2t.net/addgene:191060 ; RRID:Addgene_191060)
