[The description below was written by a language model from this plasmid's Addgene catalogue record and pLannotate feature annotations shown in this document.]
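Description:
pEY63 is a C. elegans expression plasmid built on the pPD95.62 backbone, one of the standard worm reporter vectors. It is one of the neural reporter constructs associated with the NeuroPAL multicolor atlas for whole-brain neuronal identification. In E. coli it is propagated through a high-copy ColE1/pUC-type origin and selected with ampicillin via the β-lactamase gene and its own promoter. The feature table also picks up backbone remnants typical of pUC-derived vectors: fragments of the multiple cloning site, lacZα, lacI, rop and bom, plus the CAP site, lac promoter and lac operator. None of these contribute to the reporter function in worms.

The payload is an aqp-5 reporter. The catalogued insert is aqp-5 from C. elegans, introduced by Gibson cloning, and the stated purpose is to drive nuclear expression of the far-red fluorescent protein mNeptune2.5. The aqp-5 sequence is not annotated. A roughly 1.9 kb unannotated stretch lies between the MCS and lacZα remnants upstream of the fluorophore, which would be consistent with regulatory sequence sitting there, but the record does not define its boundaries. The full mNeptune2.5 coding sequence is annotated, preceded by a short segment matching worm-optimized GFP, probably a leftover of the parental vector. No nuclear localization signal is annotated, although nuclear targeting is stated. The downstream aex-5 fragment match probably reflects the vector's 3′ region, though no 3′ UTR is annotated as such.

The construct labels the nuclei of the neurons in which aqp-5 regulatory sequence is active. The record refers to the NeuroPAL publication for that expression pattern rather than listing the cells.
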