Features (pLannotate 1.2.2; 14 found; start..end, strand, type, name):
    152..169     -  misc_feature   MCS (fragment): pUC18/19 multiple cloning site
   2038..2056    -  CDS            lacZα (fragment): LacZα fragment of β-galactosidase; lacZ fragment
   2211..2261    +  CDS            mEGFP (fragment): monomeric enhanced GFP, optimized with synthetic introns for expression in C. elegans
   2268..3098    +  CDS            mNeptune2.5: mNeptune2.5 is a basic (constitutively fluorescent) red fluorescent protein published in 2014, derived from Entacmaea quadricolor. It is reported to be a rapidly-maturing monomer with moderate acid sensitivity.
   3695..3847    +  CDS            aex-5 (fragment): AEX5_CAEEL - Also known as kpc-3 From Caenorhabditis elegans.
   3975..4010    +  CDS            rop (fragment): Rop protein, which maintains plasmids at low copy number; rop
   4112..4211    +  misc_feature   bom (fragment): basis of mobility region from pBR322
   4309..4413    +  promoter       AmpR promoter: bla
   4414..5274    +  CDS            AmpR: β-lactamase; bla; confers resistance to ampicillin, carbenicillin, and related antibiotics
   5445..6033    +  rep_origin     ori: high-copy-number ColE1/pMB1/pBR322/pUC origin of replication
   6216..6308    +  CDS            lacI (fragment): lac repressor; lacI; The lac repressor binds to the lac operator to inhibit transcription in E. coli. This inhibition can be relieved by adding lactose or isopropyl-β-D-thiogalactopyranoside (IPTG).
   6321..6342    +  protein_bind   CAP binding site: CAP binding activates transcription in the presence of cAMP. E. coli catabolite activator protein
   6357..6387    +  promoter       lac promoter: promoter for the E. coli lac operon
   6395..6411    +  protein_bind   lac operator: The lac repressor binds to the lac operator to inhibit transcription in E. coli. This inhibition can be relieved by adding lactose or isopropyl-β-D-thiogalactopyranoside (IPTG). lac repressor encoded by lacI
>Addgene plasmid #191060 | pEY63 | addgene full sequence | sequence record 376060 | Addgene NGS Result
TCACACAGGAAACAGCTATGACCATGATTACGCCAAGCTGTAAGTTTAAACATGATCTTACTAACTAACT
ATTCTCATTTAAATTTTCAGAGCTTAAAAATGGCTGAAATCACTCACAACGATGGATACGCTAACAACTT
GGAAATGAAATAAGCTTGCATGCCTGCAGTTTCGGTCTGCTCCAGTGAGCGCAGCTCGACGATGAAAGCT
GTGCATCTTTTGAAATACTCAACTCACATTCCGGATTTGTGAAGACATTCCTTAAATGTTTAAAATATGA
TGAAGAAAAGGAAAAATGTAGGTTGAAGTGGGGAAAAAAGCAAGATGCTTCTACGATAATTCAACAGAAT
TCAGAGAAAATGGTGAAAGATTTATTGATTTTATGATTGATTGTTGTTGGTTGAAGCTTTAACAAATTGT
AGTAAAGCGTGTAAAGAGAAGAAGATGGATTGAACTAGATCTTATTTGTTAACTGAATGAAGAGTTTGAA
CTCTTTCCAGACAGCTTCATCATGCTCCTAACACGTGTGGTGAAATATTTCAGAACAATTTTTTTTGAGG
GAAGAATATTGATATAAGTCATGGAAAAGGAAGAAGAGTTTTAAGAAGGAGGTGGATAAAAAGAAGAAGA
AATAGGTGGACACGATTGATATGATATGAATATTGCATTTGAAAATGTGGCCACGACAGGATGTGAGCAA
GCTTGTTGAGGAGACCGCAGAGCCAACCGGATGACTTCTCGTCTCTCAACTGATATCTTTTTTTCGACTC
ACCCATTTGAAGACGTTGAAATCGGCTGAAAACTTGGTGGAATTTTAAGGAAAACGTGTGAGTCGAGAAA
ACTGCCAAAAACTCTGAGCAGGAGTTATGAACAGCAAGAAAGATTCTGGAAATAACCAATGATTCTGAAT
AAGCGGGAGCATTGTTAGCTCATATCCGAGCTTTCAGATTGTTTGAATTTCAGTTTTTAACAAGCCATGT
TTTCTCTAATTTGCATTGTAAACAATATCACTTTCAATTTGATCATTTTATTGAAATTCTAATGGGTTAC
TGTGTAAAATACGGTAGGTGTGTAAAAATAACACAAAAGTATTAGGTTATCCAGCATCAATAAAAAATTA
TATTTGCATTGAAACTAGGCCGCATAAGCATTCATGCTCGTTTTTTTGAATTTCAAATTTCTAGACATTT
TTGAATCAGGATATAAATGTTGAATATCTATTCTGATGATGATACATTTTTAAGCTACTACTCCAAGCAG
TTAGAGTGTTTTAATATCTTGTGCAGCTTTAAATTTATTTTAATTTTTTTATTGGTAGCATCTTGATCCC
ACGCACATTTACACATTCATATATAACAAGATATTCTCACCGCTTCCGGAATCAAAATTTCGGAAATTGC
AGTTTTAATGTTGATATGACATTAATCTTAGAACTCAGATCGTAAGATTTCATGTTTTTTTTTTCTTCGA
TTAGTGCATTATTCAAATCGAGTTCACCAATTGAATTACAATTATCTTTGGCTTCAGACATTTCTCCGCA
TCGACTATTGTTTTTGGCAAAAAAGCTTTCCTTAAAACAGAGAAAATATGTATTTCTCAATATTGATATT
TTGAACTTTTTGCATTCATTCCCCAATTTCAAACATCCATTTATTTTTCCACTCAAAATTCTTTCAAATG
TTCTTTGTTTTTTCCGTCGTTAACAGTATCATGTTAAGTCATGTTTCCGGTTTTTGAACTCTTTTTTTCT
AGGTATTACTTTACATAATTTTTCACTGCAGTTATGAAAAAAGAAGCAAAAAGCAAAAATCCTACAAAAT
CGCTCAGGTTACAGGAACCCTTACTTTGTCTTGTAACTTAACACTCATCATCCCGAACCAAATAAAGTAG
TCAAAGGACTTTTCATTTCTACTTATTCAACCCCTCTCTCATAATTCTTCTTTTGAACTCCCGGGATTGG
CCAAAGGACCCAAAGGTATGTTTCGAATGATACTAACATAACATAGAACATTTTCAGGAGGACCCTTGGA
GGGTACCGGTTTTCCCAGTCACGACGCGTGGTACCGAGCTCAGAAAAAATGACCGCTCCAAAGAAGAAAC
GCAAAGTACCGAGCTCAGAAAAAATGACGGCACCTAAAAAGAAACGCAAAGTACCGGTCGCCGAGAAGAC
AGCCCCAAAAAAGAAGCGTAAAGTTCCACGCGTCATGGGAGTAAGTTTAAACAGTTCGGTACTAACTAAC
CATACATATTTAAATTTTCAGCGCGCTGTCTCCAAGGGAGAGGAGCTCATCAAGGAGAACATGCACACCA
AGCTCTACATGGAGGGAACCGTCAACAACCACCACTTCAAGTGCACCCACGAAGGGGAGGGCAAGCCCTA
CGAGGGCACCCAGACCAACAGGATTAAGGTGGTGGAGGGAGGCCCCCTGCCGTTCGCATTCGACATCCTG
GCCACCTGCTTTATGTACGGGAGCAAGACCTTCATCAACCACACCCAAGGAATCCCAGACTTCTTCAAGC
AATCCTTCGTAAGTTTAAACATGATTTTACTAACTAACTAATCTGATTTAAATTTTCAGCCTGAGGGCTT
CACATGGGAGAGAGTCACCACATACGAAGACGGGGGCGTGCTTACCGTTACCCAGGACACCAGCCTCCAG
GACGGCTGCTTGATCTACAACGTCAAGCTCAGAGGGGTGAACTTCCCATCCAACGGCCCTGTGATGCAGA
AGAAAACACTCGGCTGGGAGGCCAGTACCGAGACCCTGTACCCCGCTGACGGCGGCCTGGAAGGCAGATG
CGACATGGCCCTGAAGCTCGTGGGCGGGGGCCACCTGCACTGCAACCTGAAGACCACATACAGATCCAAG
AAACCCGCTAAGAACCTCAAGATGCCAGGAGTAAGTTTAAACATATATATACTAACTAACCCTGATTATT
TAAATTTTCAGGTCTACTTTGTGGACCGCAGACTGGAAAGAATCAAGGAGGCCGACAATGAGACCTACGT
CGAGCAGCACGAGGTGGCTGTGGCCAGATACTGCGACCTCCCTAGCAAACTGGGGCACAAACTTAATGGC
ATGGACGAGCTGTACAAGTAAGCGCCGGTCGCTACCATTACCAACTTGTCTGGTGTCAAAAATAATAGGG
GCCGCTGTCATCAGAGTAAGTTTAAACTGAGTTCTACTAACTAACGAGTAATATTTAAATTTTCAGCATC
TCGCGCCCGTGCCTCTGACTTCTAAGTCCAATTACTCTTCAACATCCCTACATGCTCTTTCTCCCTGTGC
TCCCACCCCCTATTTTTGTTATTATCAAAAAACTTCTCTTAATTTCTTTGTTTTTTAGCTTCTTTTAAGT
CACCTCTAACAATGAAATTGTGTAGATTCAAAAATAGAATTAATTCGTAATAAAAAGTCGAAAAAAATTG
TGCTCCCTCCCCCCATTAATAATAATTCTATCCCAAAATCTACACAATGTTCTGTGTACACTTCTTATGT
TTTTTACTTCTGATAAATTTTTTTGAAACATCATAGAAAAAACCGCACACAAAATACCTTATCATATGTT
ACGTTTCAGTTTATGACCGCAATTTTTATTTCTTCGCACGTCTGGGCCTCTCATGACGTCAAATCATGCT
CATCGTGAAAAAGTTTTGGAGTATTTTTGGAATTTTTCAATCAAGTGAAAGTTTATGAAATTAATTTTCC
TGCTTTTGCTTTTTGGGGTTTCCCCTATTGTTTGTCAAGATTTCGAGGACGGCGTTTTTCTTGCTAAAAT
CACAAGTATTGATGAGCACGATGCAAGAAAGATCGGAAGAAGGTTTGGGTTTGAGGCTCAGTGGAAGGTG
AGTAGAAGTTGATAATTTGAAAGTGGAGTAGTGTCTATGGGGTTTTTGCCTTAAATGACAGAATACATTC
CCAATATACCAAACATAACTGTTTCCTACTAGTCGGCCGTACGGGCCCTTTCGTCTCGCGCGTTTCGGTG
ATGACGGTGAAAACCTCTGACACATGCAGCTCCCGGAGACGGTCACAGCTTGTCTGTAAGCGGATGCCGG
GAGCAGACAAGCCCGTCAGGGCGCGTCAGCGGGTGTTGGCGGGTGTCGGGGCTGGCTTAACTATGCGGCA
TCAGAGCAGATTGTACTGAGAGTGCACCATATGCGGTGTGAAATACCGCACAGATGCGTAAGGAGAAAAT
ACCGCATCAGGCGGCCTTAAGGGCCTCGTGATACGCCTATTTTTATAGGTTAATGTCATGATAATAATGG
TTTCTTAGACGTCAGGTGGCACTTTTCGGGGAAATGTGCGCGGAACCCCTATTTGTTTATTTTTCTAAAT
ACATTCAAATATGTATCCGCTCATGAGACAATAACCCTGATAAATGCTTCAATAATATTGAAAAAGGAAG
AGTATGAGTATTCAACATTTCCGTGTCGCCCTTATTCCCTTTTTTGCGGCATTTTGCCTTCCTGTTTTTG
CTCACCCAGAAACGCTGGTGAAAGTAAAAGATGCTGAAGATCAGTTGGGTGCACGAGTGGGTTACATCGA
ACTGGATCTCAACAGCGGTAAGATCCTTGAGAGTTTTCGCCCCGAAGAACGTTTTCCAATGATGAGCACT
TTTAAAGTTCTGCTATGTGGCGCGGTATTATCCCGTATTGACGCCGGGCAAGAGCAACTCGGTCGCCGCA
TACACTATTCTCAGAATGACTTGGTTGAGTACTCACCAGTCACAGAAAAGCATCTTACGGATGGCATGAC
AGTAAGAGAATTATGCAGTGCTGCCATAACCATGAGTGATAACACTGCGGCCAACTTACTTCTGACAACG
ATCGGAGGACCGAAGGAGCTAACCGCTTTTTTGCACAACATGGGGGATCATGTAACTCGCCTTGATCGTT
GGGAACCGGAGCTGAATGAAGCCATACCAAACGACGAGCGTGACACCACGATGCCTGTAGCAATGGCAAC
AACGTTGCGCAAACTATTAACTGGCGAACTACTTACTCTAGCTTCCCGGCAACAATTAATAGACTGGATG
GAGGCGGATAAAGTTGCAGGACCACTTCTGCGCTCGGCCCTTCCGGCTGGCTGGTTTATTGCTGATAAAT
CTGGAGCCGGTGAGCGTGGGTCTCGCGGTATCATTGCAGCACTGGGGCCAGATGGTAAGCCCTCCCGTAT
CGTAGTTATCTACACGACGGGGAGTCAGGCAACTATGGATGAACGAAATAGACAGATCGCTGAGATAGGT
GCCTCACTGATTAAGCATTGGTAACTGTCAGACCAAGTTTACTCATATATACTTTAGATTGATTTAAAAC
TTCATTTTTAATTTAAAAGGATCTAGGTGAAGATCCTTTTTGATAATCTCATGACCAAAATCCCTTAACG
TGAGTTTTCGTTCCACTGAGCGTCAGACCCCGTAGAAAAGATCAAAGGATCTTCTTGAGATCCTTTTTTT
CTGCGCGTAATCTGCTGCTTGCAAACAAAAAAACCACCGCTACCAGCGGTGGTTTGTTTGCCGGATCAAG
AGCTACCAACTCTTTTTCCGAAGGTAACTGGCTTCAGCAGAGCGCAGATACCAAATACTGTTCTTCTAGT
GTAGCCGTAGTTAGGCCACCACTTCAAGAACTCTGTAGCACCGCCTACATACCTCGCTCTGCTAATCCTG
TTACCAGTGGCTGCTGCCAGTGGCGATAAGTCGTGTCTTACCGGGTTGGACTCAAGACGATAGTTACCGG
ATAAGGCGCAGCGGTCGGGCTGAACGGGGGGTTCGTGCACACAGCCCAGCTTGGAGCGAACGACCTACAC
CGAACTGAGATACCTACAGCGTGAGCTATGAGAAAGCGCCACGCTTCCCGAAGGGAGAAAGGCGGACAGG
TATCCGGTAAGCGGCAGGGTCGGAACAGGAGAGCGCACGAGGGAGCTTCCAGGGGGAAACGCCTGGTATC
TTTATAGTCCTGTCGGGTTTCGCCACCTCTGACTTGAGCGTCGATTTTTGTGATGCTCGTCAGGGGGGCG
GAGCCTATGGAAAAACGCCAGCAACGCGGCCTTTTTACGGTTCCTGGCCTTTTGCTGGCCTTTTGCTCAC
ATGTTCTTTCCTGCGTTATCCCCTGATTCTGTGGATAACCGTATTACCGCCTTTGAGTGAGCTGATACCG
CTCGCCGCAGCCGAACGACCGAGCGCAGCGAGTCAGTGAGCGATGAAGCGGAAGAGCGCCCAATACGCAA
ACCGCCTCTCCCCGCGCGTTGGCCGATTCATTAATGCAGCTGGCACGACAGGTTTCCCGACTGGAAAGCG
GGCAGTGAGCGCAACGCAATTAATGTGAGTTAGCTCACTCATTAGGCACCCCAGGCTTTACACTTTATGC
TTCCGGCTCGTATGTTGTGTGGAATTGTGAGCGGATAACAATT
